Addgene plasmid #99555: p415TEF-NYFP
Purpose: Expresses Swi1 NQ-YFP to monitor Swi1 state or induce [SWI+].
Depositing lab: Liming Li. Depositing organization: Northwestern University. Publication: [SWI], the prion formed by the chromatin remodeling factor Swi1, is highly sensitive to alterations in Hsp70 chaperone system activity. Hines JK, Li X, Du Z, Higurashi T, Li L, Craig EA. PLoS Genet. 2011 Feb;7(2):e1001309. doi: 10.1371/journal.pgen.1001309. Epub 2011 Feb 17. PubMed 21379326.
Backbone
  Vector backbone: p415TEF1
  Backbone manufacturer: ATCC
  Vector type: Yeast Expression
  Selectable markers: LEU2
Growth in bacteria
  Bacterial resistance: Ampicillin, 100 μg/mL
  Growth temperature: 37°C
  Growth strain: DH5alpha
  Copy number: High Copy
Gene/Insert
  Gene/Insert name: Swi1 N-rich region (AA1-327)
  Species: S. cerevisiae (budding yeast)
  Entrez Gene: SWI1 (a.k.a. YPL016W, ADR6, GAM3, LPA1)
  Promoter: TEF1
  Tag / fusion protein: YFP (C terminal on backbone)
  Cloning method: Restriction Enzyme; 5′ cloning site SpeI (not destroyed); 3′ cloning site XhoI (not destroyed)
  Sequencing primers: 5′ TEF1; 3′ CYCter
Terms and licenses: Academic/Nonprofit Terms; Industry Terms: Not Available to Industry
How to cite: p415TEF-NYFP was a gift from Liming Li (Addgene plasmid # 99555 ; http://n2t.net/addgene:99555 ; RRID:Addgene_99555)
