[The description below was written by a language model from this plasmid's Addgene catalogue record and pLannotate feature annotations shown in this document.]
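Description:
p415TEF-NYFP is a yeast expression shuttle plasmid of 8,316 nt built on the p415TEF1 backbone. In Saccharomyces cerevisiae it is maintained through a CEN6/ARS element, which makes it a centromeric, low-copy plasmid in yeast. It is selected by complementing leucine auxotrophy with the LEU2 marker, which is driven by its own promoter. In E. coli it replicates to high copy from a ColE1/pUC-type origin and is selected with ampicillin through the β-lactamase gene. The backbone also carries an f1 origin, flanking T3 and T7 phage promoters, and lac promoter/operator and lacZα remnants of the cloning-vector scaffold. Several short annotated fragments (bom, rop, lacI, NFS1 and another yeast ORF) appear to be leftover backbone or LEU2-flanking sequence rather than functional parts.

The expression cassette uses the constitutive yeast TEF1 promoter to drive the asparagine-rich N-terminal region of Swi1 (amino acids 1–327). Swi1 is a subunit of the SWI/SNF chromatin-remodelling complex. This fragment was cloned between SpeI and XhoI sites and is fused at its C terminus to EYFP, with transcription ended by the CYC1 terminator. The stated purpose labels the product "Swi1 NQ-YFP", whereas the insert field describes only the N-rich region, and the annotated SWI1 fragment length agrees with residues 1–327. According to the record, the fusion is used either as a fluorescent reporter of the Swi1 conformational state in living cells or to induce the [SWI+] prion. It was deposited in connection with work on how sensitive this prion is to changes in Hsp70 chaperone system activity.
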