Features (pLannotate 1.2.2; 23 found; start..end, strand, type, name):
      1..22      +  protein_bind   CAP binding site: CAP binding activates transcription in the presence of cAMP. E. coli catabolite activator protein
     37..67      +  promoter       lac promoter: promoter for the E. coli lac operon
     75..91      +  protein_bind   lac operator: The lac repressor binds to the lac operator to inhibit transcription in E. coli. This inhibition can be relieved by adding lactose or isopropyl-β-D-thiogalactopyranoside (IPTG). lac repressor encoded by lacI
    136..154     +  promoter       T3 promoter: promoter for bacteriophage T3 RNA polymerase
    172..570     +  promoter       TEF1 promoter: S. cerevisiae TEF1; promoter for EF-1α
    586..1572    +  CDS            SWI1 (fragment): SWI1_YEAST - Also known as ADR6, GAM3. Experimental evidence at protein level: Swiss-Prot protein existence level 1. Involved in transcriptional activation. Component of the SWI/SNF complex, an ATP-dependent chromatin remodeling complex, which is required for the positive and negative regulation of gene expression of a large number of genes. It changes chromatin structure by altering DNA-histone contacts within a nucleosome, leading eventually to a change in nucleosome position, thus facilitating or repressing binding of gene-specific transcription factors. From Saccharomyces cerevisiae (strai
   1591..2310    +  CDS            EYFP: enhanced YFP mammalian codon-optimized
   2323..2570    +  terminator     CYC1 terminator: S. cerevisiae CYC1; transcription terminator for CYC1
   2589..2607    -  promoter       T7 promoter: promoter for bacteriophage T7 RNA polymerase
   2615..2770    +  CDS            lacZα (fragment): LacZα fragment of β-galactosidase; lacZ fragment
   2774..3202    +  rep_origin     f1 ori (sequence partly withheld): f1 bacteriophage origin of replication; arrow indicates direction of (+) strand synthesis
   3230..3282    -  misc_feature   bom (fragment): basis of mobility region from pBR322
   3313..3390    +  CDS            YO192_YEAST (fragment): Experimental evidence at protein level: Swiss-Prot protein existence level 1. From Saccharomyces cerevisiae (strain ATCC 204508 / S288c) (Baker's yeast).
   3530..3937    +  promoter       LEU2 promoter: S. cerevisiae LEU2
   3938..5032    +  CDS            LEU2: 3-isopropylmalate dehydrogenase, required for leucine biosynthesis; S. cerevisiae LEU2; yeast auxotrophic marker
   5394..5510    -  CDS            NFS1 (fragment): NFS1_YEAST - Also known as SPL1 From Saccharomyces cerevisiae (strain ATCC 204508 / S288c) (Baker's yeast).
   5509..5559    -  misc_feature   bom (fragment): basis of mobility region from pBR322
   5661..5696    -  CDS            rop (fragment): Rop protein, which maintains plasmids at low copy number; rop
   5765..6268    -  misc_feature   CEN/ARS: S. cerevisiae CEN6 centromere fused to an autonomously replicating sequence
   6305..6409    +  promoter       AmpR promoter: bla
   6410..7270    +  CDS            AmpR: β-lactamase; bla; confers resistance to ampicillin, carbenicillin, and related antibiotics
   7441..8029    +  rep_origin     ori: high-copy-number ColE1/pMB1/pBR322/pUC origin of replication
   8212..8304    +  CDS            lacI (fragment): lac repressor; lacI; The lac repressor binds to the lac operator to inhibit transcription in E. coli. This inhibition can be relieved by adding lactose or isopropyl-β-D-thiogalactopyranoside (IPTG).
>Addgene plasmid #99555 | p415TEF-NYFP | addgene full sequence | sequence record 189755 | Addgene NGS Result
TAATGTGAGTTAGCTCACTCATTAGGCACCCCAGGCTTTACACTTTATGCTTCCGGCTCGTATGTTGTGT
GGAATTGTGAGCGGATAACAATTTCACACAGGAAACAGCTATGACCATGATTACGCCAAGCGCGCAATTA
ACCCTCACTAAAGGGAACAAAAGCTGGAGCTCATAGCTTCAAAATGTTTCTACTCCTTTTTTACTCTTCC
AGATTTTCTCGGACTCCGCGCATCGCCGTACCACTTCAAAACACCCAAGCACAGCATACTAAATTTCCCC
TCTTTCTTCCTCTAGGGTGTCGTTAATTACCCGTACTAAAGGTTTGGAAAAGAAAAAAGAGACCGCCTCG
TTTCTTTTTCTTCGTCGAAAAAGGCAATAAAAATTTTTATCACGTTTCTTTTTCTTGAAAATTTTTTTTT
TGATTTTTTTCTCTTTCGATGACCTCCCATTGATATTTAAGTTAATAAACGGTCTTCAATTTCTCAAGTT
TCAGTTTCATTTTTCTTGTTCTATTACAACTTTTTTTACTTCTTGCTCATTAGAAAGAAAGCATAGCAAT
CTAATCTAAGTTTTCTAGAACTAGTATGGATTTCTTTAATTTGAATAATAATAATAATAATAATAATACT
ACTACTACTACTACTACTACCAATAACAATAATACTAATAATAATAATACTAATAATAATAATAATCCTG
CTAATAATACCAATAACAACAATAGCACAGGCCATAGTAGTAATACTAATAACAATACTAATAACAACAA
TACGAATACCGGAGCCAGTGGTGTAGACGATTTTCAGAATTTTTTCGACCCAAAACCTTTTGACCAGAAT
TTGGATTCCAACAATAACAACAGTAATAGTAATAACAATGATAACAATAACAGTAACACGGTAGCCTCCA
GCACGAACTTTACTTCTCCAACAGCAGTCGTTAATAATGCCGCTCCTGCTAATGTTACCGGTGGAAAAGC
TGCTAATTTCATTCAGAACCAGTCTCCCCAATTCAATTCTCCATATGACTCAAACAATTCCAACACAAAT
TTAAACAGCCTGTCTCCTCAGGCTATTTTAGCCAAGAATTCAATCATTGATTCTTCCAATTTACCTCTTC
AAGCTCAACAACAGCTATATGGCGGTAACAATAATAATAATAGCACCGGAATTGCGAACGATAATGTAAT
AACACCCCATTTTATCACCAATGTTCAATCCATCAGTCAAAATTCCTCATCTTCTACTCCGAACACAAAC
TCTAACTCTACTCCGAATGCAAATCAACAATTTTTGCCATTCAATAACAGTGCTTCCAATAATGGTAATT
TGACGTCTAACCAGCTTATTTCTAATTACGCTGCTTCAAATTCAATGGACAGATCATCCTCTGCAAGCAA
TGAATTTGTTCCGAACACAAGTGACAACAACAACAACAGTAATAACCATAATATGCGTAATAACAGCAAT
AATAAAACGAGCAATAACAATAATGTCACTGCCGTGCCTGCTGCAACTCCCGCTAATACCAATAATTCAA
CTTCAAACGCAAATACAGTGTTCTCTGCCCGGGATCCACCGGTCGCCACCATGGTGAGCAAGGGCGAGGA
GCTGTTCACCGGGGTGGTGCCCATCCTGGTCGAGCTGGACGGCGACGTAAACGGCCACAAGTTCAGCGTG
TCCGGCGAGGGCGAGGGCGATGCCACCTACGGCAAGCTGACCCTGAAGTTCATCTGCACCACCGGCAAGC
TGCCCGTGCCCTGGCCCACCCTCGTGACCACCTTCGGCTACGGCCTGCAGTGCTTCGCCCGCTACCCCGA
CCACATGAAGCAGCACGACTTCTTCAAGTCCGCCATGCCCGAAGGCTACGTCCAGGAGCGCACCATCTTC
TTCAAGGACGACGGCAACTACAAGACCCGCGCCGAGGTGAAGTTCGAGGGCGACACCCTGGTGAACCGCA
TCGAGCTGAAGGGCATCGACTTCAAGGAGGACGGCAACATCCTGGGGCACAAGCTGGAGTACAACTACAA
CAGCCACAACGTCTATATCATGGCCGACAAGCAGAAGAACGGCATCAAGGTGAACTTCAAGATCCGCCAC
AACATCGAGGACGGCAGCGTGCAGCTCGCCGACCACTACCAGCAGAACACCCCCATCGGCGACGGCCCCG
TGCTGCTGCCCGACAACCACTACCTGAGCTACCAGTCCGCCCTGAGCAAAGACCCCAACGAGAAGCGCGA
TCACATGGTCCTGCTGGAGTTCGTGACCGCCGCCGGGATCACTCTCGGCATGGACGAGCTGTACAAGTAA
AGCGGCCTCGAGTCATGTAATTAGTTATGTCACGCTTACATTCACGCCCTCCCCCCACATCCGCTCTAAC
CGAAAAGGAAGGAGTTAGACAACCTGAAGTCTAGGTCCCTATTTATTTTTTTATAGTTATGTTAGTATTA
AGAACGTTATTTATATTTCAAATTTTTCTTTTTTTTCTGTACAGACGCGTGTACGCATGTAACATTATAC
TGAAAACCTTGCTTGAGAAGGTTTTGGGACGCTCGAAGGCTTTAATTTGCGGCCGGTACCCAATTCGCCC
TATAGTGAGTCGTATTACGCGCGCTCACTGGCCGTCGTTTTACAACGTCGTGACTGGGAAAACCCTGGCG
TTACCCAACTTAATCGCCTTGCAGCACATCCCCCTTTCGCCAGCTGGCGTAATAGCGAAGAGGCCCGCAC
CGATCGCCCTTCCCAACAGTTGCGCAGCCTGAATGGCGAATGG
[124 nt withheld, positions 2774-2897]
C
[91 nt withheld, positions 2899-2989]
A
[49 nt withheld, positions 2991-3039]
CCTTTGACGTTGGAGTCCACGTTCTTT
[37 nt withheld, positions 3067-3103]
ACCCTATCTCGGTCTATTCTTTTGATTTATAAGGGATTTTGCCGATTTCGGCCTATTGGTTAAAAAATGA
GCTGATTTAACAAAAATTTAACGCGAATTTTAACAAAATATTAACGCTTACAATTTCCTGATGCGGTATT
TTCTCCTTACGCATCTGTGCGGTATTTCACACCGCATATCGACCGGTCGAGGAGAACTTCTAGTATATCT
ACATACCTAATATTATTGCCTTATTAAAAATGGAATCCCAACAATTACATCAAAATCCACATTCTCTTCA
AAATCAATTGTCCTGTACTTCCTTGTTCATGTGTGTTCAAAAACGTTATATTTATAGGATAATTATACTC
TATTTCTCAACAAGTAATTGGTTGTTTGGCCGAGCGGTCTAAGGCGCCTGATTCAAGAAATATCTTGACC
GCAGTTAACTGTGGGAATACTCAGGTATCGTAAGATGCAAGAGTTCGAATCTCTTAGCAACCATTATTTT
TTTCCTCAACATAACGAGAACACACAGGGGCGCTATCGCACAGAATCAAATTCGATGACTGGAAATTTTT
TGTTAATTTCAGAGGTCGCCTGACGCATATACCTTTTTCAACTGAAAAATTGGGAGAAAAAGGAAAGGTG
AGAGCGCCGGAACCGGCTTTTCATATAGAATAGAGAAGCGTTCATGACTAAATGCTTGCATCACAATACT
TGAAGTTGACAATATTATTTAAGGACCTATTGTTTTTTCCAATAGGTGGTTAGCAATCGTCTTACTTTCT
AACTTTTCTTACCTTTTACATTTCAGCAATATATATATATATATTTCAAGGATATACCATTCTAATGTCT
GCCCCTAAGAAGATCGTCGTTTTGCCAGGTGACCACGTTGGTCAAGAAATCACAGCCGAAGCCATTAAGG
TTCTTAAAGCTATTTCTGATGTTCGTTCCAATGTCAAGTTCGATTTCGAAAATCATTTAATTGGTGGTGC
TGCTATCGATGCTACAGGTGTTCCACTTCCAGATGAGGCGCTGGAAGCCTCCAAGAAGGCTGATGCCGTT
TTGTTAGGTGCTGTGGGTGGTCCTAAATGGGGTACCGGTAGTGTTAGACCTGAACAAGGTTTACTAAAAA
TCCGTAAAGAACTTCAATTGTACGCCAACTTAAGACCATGTAACTTTGCATCCGACTCTCTTTTAGACTT
ATCTCCAATCAAGCCACAATTTGCTAAAGGTACTGACTTCGTTGTTGTCAGAGAATTAGTGGGAGGTATT
TACTTTGGTAAGAGAAAGGAAGACGATGGTGATGGTGTCGCTTGGGATAGTGAACAATACACCGTTCCAG
AAGTGCAAAGAATCACAAGAATGGCCGCTTTCATGGCCCTACAACATGAGCCACCATTGCCTATTTGGTC
CTTGGATAAAGCTAATGTTTTGGCCTCTTCAAGATTATGGAGAAAAACTGTGGAGGAAACCATCAAGAAC
GAATTCCCTACATTGAAGGTTCAACATCAATTGATTGATTCTGCCGCCATGATCCTAGTTAAGAACCCAA
CCCACCTAAATGGTATTATAATCACCAGCAACATGTTTGGTGATATCATCTCCGATGAAGCCTCCGTTAT
CCCAGGTTCCTTGGGTTTGTTGCCATCTGCGTCCTTGGCCTCTTTGCCAGACAAGAACACCGCATTTGGT
TTGTACGAACCATGCCACGGTTCTGCTCCAGATTTGCCAAAGAATAAGGTCAACCCTATCGCCACTATCT
TGTCTGCTGCAATGATGTTGAAATTGTCATTGAACTTGCCTGAAGAAGGTAAGGCCATTGAAGATGCAGT
TAAAAAGGTTTTGGATGCAGGTATCAGAACTGGTGATTTAGGTGGTTCCAACAGTACCACCGAAGTCGGT
GATGCTGTCGCCGAAGAAGTTAAGAAAATCCTTGCTTAAAAAGATTCTCTTTTTTTATGATATTTGTACA
TAAACTTTATAAATGAAATTCATAATAGAAACGACACGAAATTACAAAATGGAATATGTTCATAGGGTAG
ACGAAACTATATACGCAATCTACATACATTTATCAAGAAGGAGAAAAAGGAGGATGTAAAGGAATACAGG
TAAGCAAATTGATACTAATGGCTCAACGTGATAAGGAAAAAGAATTGCACTTTAACATTAATATTGACAA
GGAGGAGGGCACCACACAAAAAGTTAGGTGTAACAGAAAATCATGAAACTATGATTCCTAATTTATATAT
TGGAGGATTTTCTCTAAAAAAAAAAAAATACAACAAATAAAAAACACTCAATGACCTGACCATTTGATGG
AGTTTAAGTCAATACCTTCTTGAACCATTTCCCATAATGGTGAAAGTTCCCTCAAGAATTTTACTCTGTC
AGAAACGGCCTTAACGACGTAGTCGATATGGTGCACTCTCAGTACAATCTGCTCTGATGCCGCATAGTTA
AGCCAGCCCCGACACCCGCCAACACCCGCTGACGCGCCCTGACGGGCTTGTCTGCTCCCGGCATCCGCTT
ACAGACAAGCTGTGACCGTCTCCGGGAGCTGCATGTGTCAGAGGTTTTCACCGTCATCACCGAAACGCGC
GAGACGAAAGGGCCTCGTGATACGCCTATTTTTATAGGTTAATGTCATGATAATAATGGTTTCTTAGGAC
GGATCGCTTGCCTGTAACTTACACGCGCCTCGTATCTTTTAATGATGGAATAATTTGGGAATTTACTCTG
TGTTTATTTATTTTTATGTTTTGTATTTGGATTTTAGAAAGTAAATAAAGAAGGTAGAAGAGTTACGGAA
TGAAGAAAAAAAAATAAACAAAGGTTTAAAAAATTTCAACAAAAAGCGTACTTTACATATATATTTATTA
GACAAGAAAAGCAGATTAAATAGATATACATTCGATTAACGATAAGTAAAATGTAAAATCACAGGATTTT
CGTGTGTGGTCTTCTACACAGACAAGATGAAACAATTCGGCATTAATACCTGAGAGCAGGAAGAGCAAGA
TAAAAGGTAGTATTTGTTGGCGATCCCCCTAGAGTCTTTTACATCTTCGGAAAACAAAAACTATTTTTTC
TTTAATTTCTTTTTTTACTTTCTATTTTTAATTTATATATTTATATTAAAAAATTTAAATTATAATTATT
TTTATAGCACGTGATGAAAAGGACCCAGGTGGCACTTTTCGGGGAAATGTGCGCGGAACCCCTATTTGTT
TATTTTTCTAAATACATTCAAATATGTATCCGCTCATGAGACAATAACCCTGATAAATGCTTCAATAATA
TTGAAAAAGGAAGAGTATGAGTATTCAACATTTCCGTGTCGCCCTTATTCCCTTTTTTGCGGCATTTTGC
CTTCCTGTTTTTGCTCACCCAGAAACGCTGGTGAAAGTAAAAGATGCTGAAGATCAGTTGGGTGCACGAG
TGGGTTACATCGAACTGGATCTCAACAGCGGTAAGATCCTTGAGAGTTTTCGCCCCGAAGAACGTTTTCC
AATGATGAGCACTTTTAAAGTTCTGCTATGTGGCGCGGTATTATCCCGTATTGACGCCGGGCAAGAGCAA
CTCGGTCGCCGCATACACTATTCTCAGAATGACTTGGTTGAGTACTCACCAGTCACAGAAAAGCATCTTA
CGGATGGCATGACAGTAAGAGAATTATGCAGTGCTGCCATAACCATGAGTGATAACACTGCGGCCAACTT
ACTTCTGACAACGATCGGAGGACCGAAGGAGCTAACCGCTTTTTTGCACAACATGGGGGATCATGTAACT
CGCCTTGATCGTTGGGAACCGGAGCTGAATGAAGCCATACCAAACGACGAGCGTGACACCACGATGCCTG
TAGCAATGGCAACAACGTTGCGCAAACTATTAACTGGCGAACTACTTACTCTAGCTTCCCGGCAACAATT
AATAGACTGGATGGAGGCGGATAAAGTTGCAGGACCACTTCTGCGCTCGGCCCTTCCGGCTGGCTGGTTT
ATTGCTGATAAATCTGGAGCCGGTGAGCGTGGGTCTCGCGGTATCATTGCAGCACTGGGGCCAGATGGTA
AGCCCTCCCGTATCGTAGTTATCTACACGACGGGGAGTCAGGCAACTATGGATGAACGAAATAGACAGAT
CGCTGAGATAGGTGCCTCACTGATTAAGCATTGGTAACTGTCAGACCAAGTTTACTCATATATACTTTAG
ATTGATTTAAAACTTCATTTTTAATTTAAAAGGATCTAGGTGAAGATCCTTTTTGATAATCTCATGACCA
AAATCCCTTAACGTGAGTTTTCGTTCCACTGAGCGTCAGACCCCGTAGAAAAGATCAAAGGATCTTCTTG
AGATCCTTTTTTTCTGCGCGTAATCTGCTGCTTGCAAACAAAAAAACCACCGCTACCAGCGGTGGTTTGT
TTGCCGGATCAAGAGCTACCAACTCTTTTTCCGAAGGTAACTGGCTTCAGCAGAGCGCAGATACCAAATA
CTGTTCTTCTAGTGTAGCCGTAGTTAGGCCACCACTTCAAGAACTCTGTAGCACCGCCTACATACCTCGC
TCTGCTAATCCTGTTACCAGTGGCTGCTGCCAGTGGCGATAAGTCGTGTCTTACCGGGTTGGACTCAAGA
CGATAGTTACCGGATAAGGCGCAGCGGTCGGGCTGAACGGGGGGTTCGTGCACACAGCCCAGCTTGGAGC
GAACGACCTACACCGAACTGAGATACCTACAGCGTGAGCTATGAGAAAGCGCCACGCTTCCCGAAGGGAG
AAAGGCGGACAGGTATCCGGTAAGCGGCAGGGTCGGAACAGGAGAGCGCACGAGGGAGCTTCCAGGGGGA
AACGCCTGGTATCTTTATAGTCCTGTCGGGTTTCGCCACCTCTGACTTGAGCGTCGATTTTTGTGATGCT
CGTCAGGGGGGCGGAGCCTATGGAAAAACGCCAGCAACGCGGCCTTTTTACGGTTCCTGGCCTTTTGCTG
GCCTTTTGCTCACATGTTCTTTCCTGCGTTATCCCCTGATTCTGTGGATAACCGTATTACCGCCTTTGAG
TGAGCTGATACCGCTCGCCGCAGCCGAACGACCGAGCGCAGCGAGTCAGTGAGCGAGGAAGCGGAAGAGC
GCCCAATACGCAAACCGCCTCTCCCCGCGCGTTGGCCGATTCATTAATGCAGCTGGCACGACAGGTTTCC
CGACTGGAAAGCGGGCAGTGAGCGCAACGCAAT
